Addgene plasmid #61746: PRK5-FLAG-USP13/5-4
Purpose: express N-terminally FLAG tagged human chimera USP13/5-4
Depositing lab: Yihong Ye. Depositing organization: National Institute of Diabetes & Digestive & Kidney Diseases (NIDDK). Publication: USP13 antagonizes gp78 to maintain functionality of a chaperone in ER-associated degradation. Liu Y, Soetandyo N, Lee JG, Liu L, Xu Y, Clemons WM Jr, Ye Y. Elife. 2014;3:e01369. doi: 10.7554/eLife.01369. Epub 2014 Jan 14. PubMed 24424410.
Backbone
  Vector backbone: pRK5
  Backbone size w/o insert (bp): 5204
  Total vector size (bp): 7783
  Vector type: Mammalian Expression
Growth in bacteria
  Bacterial resistance: Ampicillin, 100 μg/mL
  Growth temperature: 37°C
  Growth strain: Top10
  Copy number: High Copy
Gene/Insert
  Gene/Insert name: USP13/5-4 chimera
  Species: H. sapiens (human)
  Insert size (bp): 2580
  Mutation: USP5 (1-716aa) fused to USP13 (722-864aa)
  GenBank ID: NM_001098536.1 NM_003940.2
  Entrez Gene: USP5 (a.k.a. ISOT); USP13 (a.k.a. ISOT3, IsoT-3)
  Promoter: CMV
  Tag / fusion protein: FLAG (N terminal on backbone)
  Cloning method: Restriction Enzyme; 5′ cloning site SalI (not destroyed); 3′ cloning site NotI (not destroyed)
  Sequencing primers: 5′ CGCAAATGGGCGGTAGGCGTG; 3′ CTCTAGCATTTAGGTGAC
Terms and licenses: Academic/Nonprofit Terms; Industry Terms: Not Available to Industry
How to cite: PRK5-FLAG-USP13/5-4 was a gift from Yihong Ye (Addgene plasmid # 61746 ; http://n2t.net/addgene:61746 ; RRID:Addgene_61746)
