[The description below was written by a language model from this plasmid's Addgene catalogue record and pLannotate feature annotations shown in this document.]
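Description:
PRK5-FLAG-USP13/5-4 is a 7.8 kb mammalian expression plasmid built on the pRK5 backbone and designed to produce an N-terminally FLAG-tagged chimera of two related human deubiquitinating enzymes, USP5 (ISOT) and USP13 (ISOT3). It is propagated in E. coli as a high-copy plasmid from a ColE1/pUC-type origin and selected with ampicillin through the β-lactamase (AmpR) gene. The backbone also carries f1 and M13 phage origins, an SV40 enhancer/early promoter region, and scattered remnants of lac, rop and bom sequences that appear to be cloning-history fragments. No mammalian selection marker is annotated, which fits use by transient transfection.

The expression cassette runs from the human CMV immediate-early enhancer and promoter through a fragment of CMV intron A and an SP6 phage promoter. It then continues into the backbone-encoded FLAG epitope, the chimeric open reading frame and a bovine growth hormone polyadenylation signal. The annotation tool also flags a short partial match to an IgH signal sequence upstream of FLAG, but the record does not indicate that this is functional. The roughly 2.6 kb insert, cloned between intact SalI and NotI sites, joins USP5 residues 1–716 to USP13 residues 722–864, so most of the protein is USP5 with a C-terminal segment swapped in from USP13. The automated annotation labels the whole coding region as USP5, presumably because of the dominant USP5 content and the similarity of the two paralogues.

The associated publication concerns USP13 antagonising gp78 in ER-associated degradation. As one of a numbered set of chimeras, the construct is probably meant for domain-swap experiments that map which regions distinguish USP13 from USP5, with detection or pull-down via FLAG, although the record gives its purpose only as expression of the tagged chimera.
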