Features (pLannotate 1.2.2; 24 found; start..end, strand, type, name):
     14..393     +  enhancer       CMV enhancer: human cytomegalovirus immediate early enhancer
    394..597     +  promoter       CMV promoter: human cytomegalovirus (CMV) immediate early promoter
    733..776     +  intron         CMV intron (fragment): modified intron A from human cytomegalovirus
    828..846     +  promoter       SP6 promoter: promoter for bacteriophage SP6 RNA polymerase
    850..887     +  CDS            IgH signal sequence (fragment): signal sequence from the mouse immunoglobulin heavy chain variable region
    930..950     +  CDS            FLAG (fragment): FLAG® epitope tag, followed by an enterokinase cleavage site
    960..3536    +  CDS            USP5: UBP5_HUMAN - Also known as ISOT. Experimental evidence at protein level: Swiss-Prot protein existence level 1. Cleaves linear and branched multiubiquitin polymers with a marked preference for branched polymers. Involved in unanchored 'Lys- 48'-linked polyubiquitin disassembly. Binds linear and 'Lys-63'-linked polyubiquitin with a lower affinity. Knock-down of USP5 causes the accumulation of p53/TP53 and an increase in p53/TP53 transcriptional activity because the unanchored polyubiquitin that accumulates is able to compete with ubiquitinated p53/TP53 but not with MDM2 for proteasomal recogniti
   3574..3592    -  promoter       SP6 promoter: promoter for bacteriophage SP6 RNA polymerase
   3618..3842    +  polyA_signal   bGH poly(A) signal: bovine growth hormone polyadenylation signal
   3846..3867    +  promoter       SV40 promoter (fragment): SV40 enhancer and early promoter
   3888..4316    +  rep_origin     f1 ori (sequence partly withheld): f1 bacteriophage origin of replication; arrow indicates direction of (+) strand synthesis
   4330..4660    +  promoter       SV40 promoter: SV40 enhancer and early promoter
   4679..4833    +  CDS            lacZα (fragment): LacZα fragment of β-galactosidase; lacZ fragment
   4839..4890    -  misc_feature   bom (fragment): basis of mobility region from pBR322
   4909..5289    +  rep_origin     M13 ori (sequence partly withheld): M13 bacteriophage origin of replication; arrow indicates direction of (+) strand synthesis
   5365..5414    -  misc_feature   bom (fragment): basis of mobility region from pBR322
   5516..5551    -  CDS            rop (fragment): Rop protein, which maintains plasmids at low copy number; rop
   5660..5751    +  promoter       AmpR promoter: bla
   5752..6612    +  CDS            AmpR: β-lactamase; bla; confers resistance to ampicillin, carbenicillin, and related antibiotics
   6783..7371    +  rep_origin     ori: high-copy-number ColE1/pMB1/pBR322/pUC origin of replication
   7549..7641    +  CDS            lacI (fragment): lac repressor; lacI; The lac repressor binds to the lac operator to inhibit transcription in E. coli. This inhibition can be relieved by adding lactose or isopropyl-β-D-thiogalactopyranoside (IPTG).
   7654..7675    +  protein_bind   CAP binding site: CAP binding activates transcription in the presence of cAMP. E. coli catabolite activator protein
   7690..7720    +  promoter       lac promoter: promoter for the E. coli lac operon
   7728..7744    +  protein_bind   lac operator: The lac repressor binds to the lac operator to inhibit transcription in E. coli. This inhibition can be relieved by adding lactose or isopropyl-β-D-thiogalactopyranoside (IPTG). lac repressor encoded by lacI
>Addgene plasmid #61746 | PRK5-FLAG-USP13/5-4 | depositor full sequence | sequence record 101058 | USP5(1-2151bp) is fused to USP13 (2164-2592bp) and the whole sequence is inserted into the Sal I and Not I sites of pRK5
TTCGAGCTCGCCCGACATTGATTATTGACTAGTTATTAATAGTAATCAATTACGGGGTCATTAGTTCATA
GCCCATATATGGAGTTCCGCGTTACATAACTTACGGTAAATGGCCCGCCTGGCTGACCGCCCAACGACCC
CCGCCCATTGACGTCAATAATGACGTATGTTCCCATAGTAACGCCAATAGGGACTTTCCATTGACGTCAA
TGGGTGGAGTATTTACGGTAAACTGCCCACTTGGCAGTACATCAAGTGTATCATATGCCAAGTACGCCCC
CTATTGACGTCAATGACGGTAAATGGCCCGCCTGGCATTATGCCCAGTACATGACCTTATGGGACTTTCC
TACTTGGCAGTACATCTACGTATTAGTCATCGCTATTACCATGGTGATGCGGTTTTGGCAGTACATCAAT
GGGCGTGGATAGCGGTTTGACTCACGGGGATTTCCAAGTCTCCACCCCATTGACGTCAATGGGAGTTTGT
TTTGGCACCAAAATCAACGGGACTTTCCAAAATGTCGTAACAACTCCGCCCCATTGACGCAAATGGGCGG
TAGGCGTGTACGGTGGGAGGTCTATATAAGCAGAGCTCGTTTAGTGAACCGTCAGATCGCCTGGAGACGC
CATCCACGCTGTTTTGACCTCCATAGAAGACACCGGGACCGATCCAGCCTCCGCGGCCGGGAACGGTGCA
TTGGAACGCGGATTCCCCGTGCCAAGAGTGACGTAAGTACCGCCTATAGAGTCTATAGGCCCACCCCCTT
GGCTTCGTTAGAACGCGGCTACAATTAATACATAACCTTATGTATCATACACATACGATTTAGGTGACAC
TATAGAATAACATCCACTTTGCCTTTCTCTCCACAGGTGTCCACTCCCAGGTCCAACTGCACCTCGGTTC
TAAGCTTGCCGCCATGGACTACAAGGACGACGATGACAAGGGGTCGACAATGGCGGAGCTGAGTGAGGAG
GCGCTGCTGTCAGTATTACCGACGATCCGGGTCCCTAAGGCTGGAGACCGGGTCCACAAAGACGAGTGCG
CCTTCTCCTTCGACACGCCGGAGTCTGAGGGGGGCCTCTACATCTGTATGAACACGTTTCTGGGCTTTGG
GAAACAGTATGTGGAGAGACATTTCAATAAGACCGGCCAGCGAGTCTACTTGCACCTCCGGCGGACCCGG
CGCCCGAAAGAGGAGGACCCTGCTACAGGCACTGGAGACCCACCCCGGAAGAAGCCCACGCGGCTGGCTA
TTGGTGTTGAAGGCGGGTTTGACCTTAGCGAGGAGAAGTTTGAATTAGACGAGGATGTGAAGATTGTCAT
TTTGCCAGATTACCTGGAGATTGCCCGGGATGGACTGGGGGGACTGCCTGACATTGTCAGAGATCGGGTG
ACCAGTGCAGTGGAGGCCCTACTGTCGGCCGACTCAGCCTCCCGCAAGCAGGAGGTGCAGGCATGGGATG
GGGAAGTACGGCAGGTGTCTAAGCATGCCTTCAGCCTCAAGCAGTTGGACAACCCTGCTCGAATCCCTCC
CTGTGGCTGGAAGTGCTCCAAGTGTGACATGAGAGAGAACCTGTGGCTCAACCTGACTGATGGCTCCATC
CTCTGTGGGCGACGCTACTTCGATGGCAGTGGGGGCAACAACCACGCTGTGGAGCACTACCGAGAGACAG
GCTACCCGTTAGCTGTCAAGCTGGGCACCATCACCCCTGATGGAGCTGACGTGTACTCATATGATGAGGA
TGACATGGTCCTGGACCCCAGCCTGGCTGAGCACCTGTCCCACTTCGGCATCGACATGCTGAAGATGCAG
AAGACAGACAAGACGATGACTGAGTTGGAGATAGACATGAACCAGCGGATTGGTGAATGGGAGCTGATCC
AGGAGTCAGGTGTGCCACTCAAGCCCCTGTTTGGGCCTGGCTACACAGGCATCCGGAACCTGGGTAACAG
CTGCTACCTCAACTCTGTGGTCCAGGTGCTCTTCAGCATCCCTGACTTCCAGAGGAAGTATGTGGATAAG
CTGGAGAAGATCTTCCAGAATGCCCCGACGGACCCTACCCAGGATTTCAGCACCCAGGTGGCCAAGCTGG
GCCATGGCCTTCTCTCCGGGGAGTATTCCAAGCCAGTACCGGAGTCGGGCGATGGGGAGCGGGTGCCAGA
ACAGAAGGAAGTTCAAGATGGCATTGCCCCTCGGATGTTCAAGGCCCTCATCGGCAAGGGCCACCCTGAA
TTCTCCACCAACCGGCAGCAGGATGCCCAGGAGTTCTTCCTTCACCTTATCAACATGGTGGAGAGGAATT
GCCGGAGCTCTGAAAATCCTAATGAAGTGTTCCGCTTCTTGGTGGAGGAAAAGATCAAGTGCCTGGCCAC
AGAGAAGGTGAAGTACACCCAGCGAGTTGACTACATCATGCAGCTGCCTGTGCCCATGGATGCAGCCCTT
AACAAAGAGGAGCTTCTGGAGTACGAGGAGAAGAAGCGGCAAGCCGAAGAGGAGAAGATGGCACTGCCAG
AACTGGTTCGGGCCCAGGTGCCCTTCAGCTCTTGCCTGGAGGCCTACGGGGCCCCTGAGCAGGTCGATGA
CTTCTGGAGCACGGCCCTGCAGGCCAAGTCAGTAGCTGTCAAGACCACACGATTTGCCTCATTCCCTGAC
TACCTGGTCATCCAGATCAAGAAGTTCACCTTCGGCTTAGACTGGGTGCCCAAGAAACTGGATGTGTCCA
TCGAGATGCCAGAGGAGCTCGACATCTCCCAGTTGAGGGGCACAGGGCTGCAGCCCGGAGAGGAGGAGCT
GCCAGACATTGCCCCACCCCTGGTCACTCCGGATGAGCCCAAAGGTAGCCTTGGTTTCTATGGCAACGAA
GACGAAGACTCCTTCTGCTCCCCTCACTTCTCCTCTCCGACATCGCCCATGCTGGATGAATCAGTCATCA
TCCAGCTGGTGGAGATGGGATTCCCTATGGACGCCTGCCGCAAAGCTGTCTACTACACGGGCAACAGCGG
GGCTGAGGCCGCCATGAACTGGGTCATGTCACACATGGATGATCCAGATTTTGCAAACCCCCTCATCCTG
CCTGGCTCTAGTGGGCCGGGCTCCACAAGCTCTGGACTGGATAACCAACCTCCAGAGGAAATCGTAGCTA
TCATCACCTCCATGGGATTTCAGCGAAATCAGGCTATTCAGGCACTACGAGCAACGAATAATAACCTGGA
AAGAGCACTGGATTGGATCTTTAGCCACCCTGAGTTTGAAGAAGACAGTGATTTTGTGATTGAGATGGAG
AATAATGCCAATGCAAACATTATTTCTGAGGCCAAGCCCGAAGGACCTAGAGTCAAGGATGGATCTGGAA
CATATGAGCTATTTGCATTCATCAGTCACATGGGAACATCCACAATGAGTGGTCATTACATTTGCCATAT
CAAAAAGGAAGGAAGATGGGTGATTTACAATGACCACAAAGTTTGTGCCTCAGAAAGGCCCCCTAAAGAC
CTGGGCTACATGTACTTTTACCGCAGGATACCAAGCTAAGCGGCCGCTCGAGCATGCATCTAGAGGGCCC
TATTCTATAGTGTCACCTAAATGCTAGAGCTCGCTGATCAGCCTCGACTGTGCCTTCTAGTTGCCAGCCA
TCTGTTGTTTGCCCCTCCCCCGTGCCTTCCTTGACCCTGGAAGGTGCCACTCCCACTGTCCTTTCCTAAT
AAAATGAGGAAATTGCATCGCATTGTCTGAGTAGGTGTCATTCTATTCTGGGGGGTGGGGTGGGGCAGGA
CAGCAAGGGGGAGGATTGGGAAGACAATAGCAGGCATGCTGGGGATGCGGTGGGCTCTATGGCTTCTGAG
GCGGAAAGAACCAGCTGGGGCTCTAGGGGGTATCCCC
[124 nt withheld, positions 3888-4011]
C
[91 nt withheld, positions 4013-4103]
A
[49 nt withheld, positions 4105-4153]
CCTTTGACGTTGGAGTCCACGTTCTTT
[37 nt withheld, positions 4181-4217]
ACCCTATCTCGGTCTATTCTTTTGATTTATAAGGGATTTTGCCGATTTCGGCCTATTGGTTAAAAAATGA
GCTGATTTAACAAAAATTTAACGCGAATTAATTCTGTGGAATGTGTGTCAGTTAGGGTGTGGAAAGTCCC
CAGGCTCCCCAGCAGGCAGAAGTATGCAAAGCATGCATCTCAATTAGTCAGCAACCAGGTGTGGAAAGTC
CCCAGGCTCCCCAGCAGGCAGAAGTATGCAAAGCATGCATCTCAATTAGTCAGCAACCATAGTCACGCCC
CTAACTCCGCCCATCCCGCCCCTAACTCCGCCCAGTTCCGCCCATTCTCCGCCCCATGGCTGACTAATTT
TTTTTTATTTATGCAGAGGCCGAGGCCGCCTCGGCCTCTGAGCTATTCCAGAAGTAGTGAGGAGGCTTTT
TTGGAGGCCTAGGCTTTTGCAAAAAGCTGTTAACAGCTTGGCACTGGCCGTCGTTTTACAACGTCGTGAC
TGGGAAAACCCTGGCGTTACCCAACTTAATCGCCTTGCAGCACATCCCCCTTTCGCCAGCTGGCGTAATA
GCGAAGAGGCCCGCACCGATCGCCCTTCCCAACAGTTGCGCAGCCTGAATGGCGAATGGCGCCTGATGCG
GTATTTTCTCCTTACGCATCTGTGCGGTATTTCACACCGCATA
[142 nt withheld, positions 4891-5032]
C
[141 nt withheld, positions 5034-5174]
CCTTTGACGTTGGAGTCCACGTTCTTT
[37 nt withheld, positions 5202-5238]
ACCCTATCTCGGGCTATTCTTTTGATTTATAAGGGATTTTGCCGATTTCGGCCTATTGGTTAAAAAATGA
GCTGATTTAACAAAAATTTAACGCGAATTTTAACAAAATATTAACGTTTACAATTTTATGGTGCACTCTC
AGTACAATCTGCTCTGATGCCGCATAGTTAAGCCAGCCCCGACACCCGCCAACACCCGCTGACGCGCCCT
GACGGGCTTGTCTGCTCCCGGCATCCGCTTACAGACAAGCTGTGACCGTCTCCGGGAGCTGCATGTGTCA
GAGGTTTTCACCGTCATCACCGAAACGCGCGAGACGAAAGGGCCTCGTGATACGCCTATTTTTATAGGTT
AATGTCATGATAATAATGGTTTCTTAGACGTCAGGTGGCACTTTTCGGGGAAATGTGCGCGGAACCCCTA
TTTTGTTTATTTTTCTAAATACATTCAAATATGTATCCGCTCATGAGACAATAACCCTGATAAATGCTTC
AATAATATTGAAAAAGGAAGAGTATGAGTATTCAACATTTCCGTGTCGCCCTTATTCCCTTTTTTGCGGC
ATTTTGCCTTCCTGTTTTTGCTCACCCAGAAACGCTGGTGAAAGTAAAAGATGCTGAAGATCAGTTGGGT
GCACGAGTGGGTTACATCGAACTGGATCTCAACAGCGGTAAGATCCTTGAGAGTTTTCGCCCCGAAGAAC
GTTTTCCAATGATGAGCACTTTTAAAGTTCTGCTATGTGGCGCGGTATTATCCCGTATTGACGCCGGGCA
AGAGCAACTCGGTCGCCGCATACACTATTCTCAGAATGACTTGGTTGAGTACTCACCAGTCACAGAAAAG
CATCTTACGGATGGCATGACAGTAAGAGAATTATGCAGTGCTGCCATAACCATGAGTGATAACACTGCGG
CCAACTTACTTCTGACAACGATCGGAGGACCGAAGGAGCTAACCGCTTTTTTGCACAACATGGGGGATCA
TGTAACTCGCCTTGATCGTTGGGAACCGGAGCTGAATGAAGCCATACCAAACGACGAGCGTGACACCACG
ATGCCTGTAGCAATGGCAACAACGTTGCGCAAACTATTAACTGGCGAACTACTTACTCTAGCTTCCCGGC
AACAATTAATAGACTGGATGGAGGCGGATAAAGTTGCAGGACCACTTCTGCGCTCGGCCCTTCCGGCTGG
CTGGTTTATTGCTGATAAATCTGGAGCCGGTGAGCGTGGGTCTCGCGGTATCATTGCAGCACTGGGGCCA
GATGGTAAGCCCTCCCGTATCGTAGTTATCTACACGACGGGGAGTCAGGCAACTATGGATGAACGAAATA
GACAGATCGCTGAGATAGGTGCCTCACTGATTAAGCATTGGTAACTGTCAGACCAAGTTTACTCATATAT
ACTTTAGATTGATTTAAAACTTCATTTTTAATTTAAAAGGATCTAGGTGAAGATCCTTTTTGATAATCTC
ATGACCAAAATCCCTTAACGTGAGTTTTCGTTCCACTGAGCGTCAGACCCCGTAGAAAAGATCAAAGGAT
CTTCTTGAGATCCTTTTTTTCTGCGCGTAATCTGCTGCTTGCAAACAAAAAAACCACCGCTACCAGCGGT
GGTTTGTTTGCCGGATCAAGAGCTACCAACTCTTTTTCCGAAGGTAACTGGCTTCAGCAGAGCGCAGATA
CCAAATACTGTTCTTCTAGTGTAGCCGTAGTTAGGCCACCACTTCAAGAACTCTGTAGCACCGCCTACAT
ACCTCGCTCTGCTAATCCTGTTACCAGTGGCTGCTGCCAGTGGCGATAAGTCGTGTCTTACCGGGTTGGA
CTCAAGACGATAGTTACCGGATAAGGCGCAGCGGTCGGGCTGAACGGGGGGTTCGTGCACACAGCCCAGC
TTGGAGCGAACGACCTACACCGAACTGAGATACCTACAGCGTGAGCTATGAGAAAGCGCCACGCTTCCCG
AAGGGAGAAAGGCGGACAGGTATCCGGTAAGCGGCAGGGTCGGAACAGGAGAGCGCACGAGGGAGCTTCC
AGGGGGAAACGCCTGGTATCTTTATAGTCCTGTCGGGTTTCGCCACCTCTGACTTGAGCGTCGATTTTTG
TGATGCTCGTCAGGGGGGCGGAGCCTATGGAAAAACGCCAGCAACGCGGCCTTTTTACGGTTCCTGGCCT
TTTGCTGGCCTTTTGCTCACATGTCTTCCTGCGTATCCNNGATTCTGTGGATACCGTATTACCGCCTTTG
AGTGAGCTGATACCGCTCGCCGCAGCCGAACGACCGAGCGCAGCGAGTCAGTGAGCGAGGAAGCGGAAGA
GCGCCCAATACGCAAACCGCCTCTCCCCGCGCGTTGGCCGATTCATTAATGCAGCTGGCACGACAGGTTT
CCCGACTGGAAAGCGGGCAGTGAGCGCAACGCAATTAATGTGAGTTAGCTCACTCATTAGGCACCCCAGG
CTTTACACTTTATGCTTCCGGCTCGTATGTTGTGTGGAATTGTGAGCGGATAACAATTTCACACAGGAAA
CAGCTATGACATGATTACGAATTAA
