>Addgene plasmid #61746 | PRK5-FLAG-USP13/5-4 | addgene partial sequence | sequence record 103701 | pMT2-F 5'-TTGCCTTTCTCTCCACAGGT-3'
AGCTTGCCGCCATGGACTACAAGGACGACGATGACAAGGGGTCGACAATGGCGGAGCTGAGTGAGGAGGC
GCTGCTGTCAGTATTACCGACGATCCGGGTCCCTAAGGCTGGAGACCGGGTCCACAAAGACGAGTGCGCC
TTCTCCTTCGACACGCCGGAGTCTGAGGGGGGCCTCTACATCTGTATGAACACGTTTCTGGGCTTTGGGA
AACAGTATGTGGAGAGACATTTCAATAAGACCGGCCAGCGAGTCTACTTGCACCTCCGGCGGACCCGGCG
CCCGAAAGAGGAGGACCCTGCTACAGGCACTGGAGACCCACCCCGGAAGAAGCCCACGCGGCTGGCTATT
GGTGTTGAAGGCGGGTTTGACCTTAGCGAGGAGAAGTTTGAATTAGACGAGGATGTGAAGATTGTCATTT
TGCCAGATTACCTGGAGATTGCCCGGGATGGACTGGGGGGACTGCCTGACATTGTCAGAGATCGGGTGAC
CAGTGCAGTGGAGGCCCTACTGTCGGCCGACTCAGCCTCCCGCAAGCAGGAGGTGCAGGCATGGGATGGG
GAAGTACGGCAGGTGTCTAAGCATGCCTTCAGCCTCAAGCAGTTGGACAACCCTGCTCGAATCCCTCCCT
GTGGCTGGAAGTGCTCCAAGTGTGACATGAGAGAGAACCTGTGGCTCAACCTGACTGATGGCTCCATCCT
CTGTGGGCGACGCTACTTCGATGGCAGTGGGGGCAACAACCACGCTGTGGAGCACTACCGAGAGACAGGC
TACCCGTTAGCTGTCAAGCTGGGCACCATCACCCCTGATGGAGCTGACGTGTACTCATATGATGAGGATG
ACATGGTCCTGGACC
