>Addgene plasmid #61746 | PRK5-FLAG-USP13/5-4 | addgene partial sequence | sequence record 103871 | BGH-rev 5'-TAGAAGGCACAGTCGAGG-3'
AATAGGGCCCTCTAGATGCATGCTCGAGCGGCCGCTTAGCTTGGTATCCTGCGGTAAAAGTACATGTAGC
CCAGGTCTTTAGGGGGCCTTTCTGAGGCACAAACTTTGTGGTCATTGTAAATCACCCATCTTCCTTCCTT
TTTGATATGGCAAATGTAATGACCACTCATTGTGGATGTTCCCATGTGACTGATGAATGCAAATAGCTCA
TATGTTCCAGATCCATCCTTGACTCTAGGTCCTTCGGGCTTGGCCTCAGAAATAATGTTTGCATTGGCAT
TATTCTCCATCTCAATCACAAAATCACTGTCTTCTTCAAACTCAGGGTGGCTAAAGATCCAATCCAGTGC
TCTTTCCAGGTTATTATTCGTTGCTCGTAGTGCCTGAATAGCCTGATTTCGCTGAAATCCCATGGAGGTG
ATGATAGCTACGATTTCCTCTGGAGGTTGGTTATCCAGTCCAGATGTGGAGCCCGGCCCACTAGAGCCAG
GCAGGATGAGGGGGTTTGCAAAATCTGGATCATCCATGTGTGACATGACCCAGTTCATGGCGGCCTCAGC
CCCGCTGTTGCCCGTGTAGTAGACAGCTTTGCGGCAGGCGTCCATAGGGAATCCCATCTCCACCAGCTGG
ATGATGACTGATTCATCCAGCATGGGCGATGTCGGAGAGGAGAAGTGAGGGGAGCAGAAGGAGTCTTCGT
CTTCGTTGCCATAGAAACCAAGGCTACCTTTGGGCTCATCCGGAGTGACCAGGGGTGGGGCAATGTCTGG
CAGCTCCTCCTCTCCGGGCTGCAGCCCTGTGCCCCTCAACTGGGAGATGTCGAGCTCCTCTGGCATCTCG
ATGGACACATCCAGTTTCTTGGGCACCCAGTCTAAGCCGAAGGTGAACTTCTTGATCTGGATGACCAGGT
AGTCAGG
